>Addgene plasmid #196150 | pEPYCdKN0009 | addgene full sequence | sequence record 386945 | Addgene NGS Result
CGAGATCTCGATCCCGCGAAATTAATACGACTCACTATAGGGGAATTGTGAGCGGATAACAATTCCCCTC
TAGAAATAATTTTGTTTAACTTTAAGAAGGAGATATACCATGAAACACCACCACCACCACCACCACCACC
ACGGTGGTCTCGAATCAACAAGTTTGTACAAAAAAGCAGGCTTCATGGAACTTGACGACTTGGATCTCAG
CGGTTCTTGGCCGTTAGATCAGATCACTTTTGCTTCAAATTTCAAGTCTCCTGTCATTTTCTCTTCCTCC
GAACAACCTTTCTCTCCTCTCTGGTCCTTCTCCGAAACTTCTGGAGATGTCGGCGGCGAGCTTTACTCCG
CCGCAGTAGCTCCCACTCGCTTCACCGATTATTCCGTCTTACTCGCTAGTTCTGAATCTGAAACCACGAC
CAAGGAGAATAATCAGGTTCCTTCTCCGTCATGGGGTATAATGCCTTTGGAGAATCCAGATAGTTACTGT
GCCATCAAAGCCAAGATGACTCAAGCGCTTAGATACTTCAAGGAATCTACTGGACAACAACATGTTCTTG
CTCAGGTTTGGGCGCCTGTCAAAAACCGTGGTCGATATGTTCTTACAACTTCAGGACAGCCATTTGTTCT
TGGTCCCAATAGTAATGGCCTTAATCAATACAGGATGGTTTCATTGACGTATATGTTTTCCCTTGATGGT
GAACGGGACGGAGAGCTCGGGCTTCCTGGTCGCGTTTTCAGGAAAAAGTTACCTGAGTGGACTCCTAATG
TGCAGTATTACTCCAGCAAAGAGTTTTCAAGGCTTGGTCACGCCTTGCACTATAATGTTCAGGGAACTTT
GGCTTTGCCTGTTTTTGAACCATCCAGGCAACTCTGTGTAGGAGTTGTCGAGCTTATTATGACTTCTCCG
AAGATTAACTATGCTCCTGAGGTTGAAAAAGTTTGTAAAGCGCTTGAGGCCGTGAATCTGAAAACTTCGG
AAATATTGAACCACGAGACTACTCAGATCTGCAACGAGGGTCGCCAAAATGCGTTAGCTGAGATTTTGGA
GATACTGACAGTGGTGTGCGAAACCTACAAACTGCCTTTAGCCCAGACATGGGTCCCTTGCAGGCATCGC
AGTGTTCTAGCCTTTGGAGGTGGTTTTAAGAAAAGCTGTTCGAGCTTCGATGGAAGCTGTATGGGGAAAG
TCTGTATGTCTACTAGTGATTTAGCGGTTTATGTTGTTGATGCTCATGTTTGGGGTTTCCGAGACGCCTG
TGCTGAACACCATCTGCAGAAGGGACAAGGTGTTGCTGGGAGGGCGTTTCAGTCTGGAAATCTATGCTTC
TGTAGAGATGTTACTCGGTTCTGCAAAACCGACTACCCATTAGTACACTATGCACGGATGTTCAAGTTGA
CGAGCTGTTTCGCGGTCTGCTTAAAGAGCACATATACAGGGGATGATGAGTACGTTCTTGAATTCTTTCT
TCCTCCAGCCATCACAGACAAGAGTGAGCAAGATTGTCTATTGGGTTCTCTGCTTCAGACAATGAAGCAG
CACTATTCGAGTCTCAAGGTTGTCTCTGAAACTGAACTCTGTGAAAACAACATGTCTCTTGAAGTCGTGG
AAGCTTCGGAGGACGGAATGGTTTACTCGAAACTTGAACCAATCAGGATACATCATCCAGCACAAATCTC
TAAGGATTACCTTGAGCTCAACGCACCCGAACAGAAGGTGAGCTTAAACTCTGACTTTATGGAGAATAAT
GAAGTTGATGATGGGGTTGAGAGGTTCCAAACGCTTGATCCTATACCAGAGGCCAAAACAGTGAAAAAAT
CAGAAAGGAAGCGTGGGAAAACAGAGAAAACGATCAGTCTAGAAGTGCTTCAACAATATTTTGCTGGTAG
TCTAAAAGATGCAGCAAAGAGCCTCGGAGTTTGCCCAACAACAATGAAACGCATTTGCCGACAACACGGG
ATCTCACGGTGGCCATCTCGAAAAATCAACAAGGTGAACCGATCTCTCACACGACTTAAACATGTTATAG
ACTCGGTTCAAGGTGCTGATGGATCACTCAACTTGACGTCCCTCTCTCCTCGCCCTTGGCCTCACCAAAT
CCCTCCAATCGATATCCAATTAGCAAAGAACTGCCCTCCAACTTCTACATCTCCCCTAAGTAATCTCCAA
GATGTCAAAATCGAAAACAGAGATGCAGAAGACAGTGCAGGTTCATCAACATCGCGTGCTTCTTGCAAAG
TGAATCCTATTTGCGAGACGCGTTTTCGGCTTCCTACACACAACCAAGAACCATCCAGACAAGTGGCCTT
GGACGATTCGGATAGTAGCTCTAAAAACATGACAAATTTTTGGGCACACTTAACCTGCCAAGATACAGCT
TCTCCAACAATTCTCCAACATAAGCTCGTGAGTATAAAGGCAACGTACAGAGAAGACATCATCAGGTTCA
AGATCTCACCAGAGTCGGTAAGCATTACGGAACTTAAGCAGCAAGTGGCCAAAAGGCTGAAGCTCGAAAC
GGCAGCCTTTGAGCTCAAGTATCTAGACGACGATAGAGAATGGGTGTCCGTCTCATGCGATGCTGACCTC
AGCGAATGCCTCGACACGTCTGCAGCAAAAGCGAACACACTGAGGCTCTCAGTACATGACGTGACTTTTA
ACTTTGGGAGCTCATGCGAAAGCTCAGAGGAAACTATGATGTGCTTGGGTTCGGTGAGCGGCTGGCGGCT
GTTCAAGAAGATTAGCTGAAACCCAGCTTTCTTGTACAAAGTGGTTGATTCGAGCACCACCACCACCACC
ACTGAGATCCGGCTGCTAACAAAGCCCGAAAGGAAGCTGAGTTGGCTGCTGCCACCGCTGAGCAATAACT
AGCATAACCCCTTGGGGCCTCTAAACGGGTCTTGAGGGGTTTTTTGCTGAAAGGAGGAACTATATCCGGA
TTGGCGAATGGG
[124 nt withheld, positions 2953-3076]
C
[91 nt withheld, positions 3078-3168]
A
[49 nt withheld, positions 3170-3218]
CCTTTGACGTTGGAGTCCACGTTCTTT
[37 nt withheld, positions 3246-3282]
ACCCTATCTCGGTCTATTCTTTTGATTTATAAGGGATTTTGCCGATTTCGGCCTATTGGTTAAAAAATGA
GCTGATTTAACAAAAATTTAACGCGAATTTTAACAAAATATTAACGCTTACAATTTAGGTGGCACTTTTC
GGGGAAATGTGCGCGGAACCCCTATTTGTTTATTTTTCTAAATACATTCAAATATGTATCCGCTCATGAA
TTAATTCTTAGAAAAACTCATCGAGCATCAAATGAAACTGCAATTTATTCATATCAGGATTATCAATACC
ATATTTTTGAAAAAGCCGTTTCTGTAATGAAGGAGAAAACTCACCGAGGCAGTTCCATAGGATGGCAAGA
TCCTGGTATCGGTCTGCGATTCCGACTCGTCCAACATCAATACAACCTATTAATTTCCCCTCGTCAAAAA
TAAGGTTATCAAGTGAGAAATCACCATGAGTGACGACTGAATCCGGTGAGAATGGCAAAAGTTTATGCAT
TTCTTTCCAGACTTGTTCAACAGGCCAGCCATTACGCTCGTCATCAAAATCACTCGCATCAACCAAACCG
TTATTCATTCGTGATTGCGCCTGAGCGAGACGAAATACGCGATCGCTGTTAAAAGGACAATTACAAACAG
GAATCGAATGCAACCGGCGCAGGAACACTGCCAGCGCATCAACAATATTTTCACCTGAATCAGGATATTC
TTCTAATACCTGGAATGCTGTTTTCCCGGGGATCGCAGTGGTGAGTAACCATGCATCATCAGGAGTACGG
ATAAAATGCTTGATGGTCGGAAGAGGCATAAATTCCGTCAGCCAGTTTAGTCTGACCATCTCATCTGTAA
CATCATTGGCAACGCTACCTTTGCCATGTTTCAGAAACAACTCTGGCGCATCGGGCTTCCCATACAATCG
ATAGATTGTCGCACCTGATTGCCCGACATTATCGCGAGCCCATTTATACCCATATAAATCAGCATCCATG
TTGGAATTTAATCGCGGCCTAGAGCAAGACGTTTCCCGTTGAATATGGCTCATAACACCCCTTGTATTAC
TGTTTATGTAAGCAGACAGTTTTATTGTTCATGACCAAAATCCCTTAACGTGAGTTTTCGTTCCACTGAG
CGTCAGACCCCGTAGAAAAGATCAAAGGATCTTCTTGAGATCCTTTTTTTCTGCGCGTAATCTGCTGCTT
GCAAACAAAAAAACCACCGCTACCAGCGGTGGTTTGTTTGCCGGATCAAGAGCTACCAACTCTTTTTCCG
AAGGTAACTGGCTTCAGCAGAGCGCAGATACCAAATACTGTCCTTCTAGTGTAGCCGTAGTTAGGCCACC
ACTTCAAGAACTCTGTAGCACCGCCTACATACCTCGCTCTGCTAATCCTGTTACCAGTGGCTGCTGCCAG
TGGCGATAAGTCGTGTCTTACCGGGTTGGACTCAAGACGATAGTTACCGGATAAGGCGCAGCGGTCGGGC
TGAACGGGGGGTTCGTGCACACAGCCCAGCTTGGAGCGAACGACCTACACCGAACTGAGATACCTACAGC
GTGAGCTATGAGAAAGCGCCACGCTTCCCGAAGGGAGAAAGGCGGACAGGTATCCGGTAAGCGGCAGGGT
CGGAACAGGAGAGCGCACGAGGGAGCTTCCAGGGGGAAACGCCTGGTATCTTTATAGTCCTGTCGGGTTT
CGCCACCTCTGACTTGAGCGTCGATTTTTGTGATGCTCGTCAGGGGGGCGGAGCCTATGGAAAAACGCCA
GCAACGCGGCCTTTTTACGGTTCCTGGCCTTTTGCTGGCCTTTTGCTCACATGTTCTTTCCTGCGTTATC
CCCTGATTCTGTGGATAACCGTATTACCGCCTTTGAGTGAGCTGATACCGCTCGCCGCAGCCGAACGACC
GAGCGCAGCGAGTCAGTGAGCGAGGAAGCGGAAGAGCGCCTGATGCGGTATTTTCTCCTTACGCATCTGT
GCGGTATTTCACACCGCAATGGTGCACTCTCAGTACAATCTGCTCTGATGCCGCATAGTTAAGCCAGTAT
ACACTCCGCTATCGCTACGTGACTGGGTCATGGCTGCGCCCCGACACCCGCCAACACCCGCTGACGCGCC
CTGACGGGCTTGTCTGCTCCCGGCATCCGCTTACAGACAAGCTGTGACCGTCTCCGGGAGCTGCATGTGT
CAGAGGTTTTCACCGTCATCACCGAAACGCGCGAGGCAGCTGCGGTAAAGCTCATCAGCGTGGTCGTGAA
GCGATTCACAGATGTCTGCCTGTTCATCCGCGTCCAGCTCGTTGAGTTTCTCCAGAAGCGTTAATGTCTG
GCTTCTGATAAAGCGGGCCATGTTAAGGGCGGTTTTTTCCTGTTTGGTCACTGATGCCTCCGTGTAAGGG
GGATTTCTGTTCATGGGGGTAATGATACCGATGAAACGAGAGAGGATGCTCACGATACGGGTTACTGATG
ATGAACATGCCCGGTTACTGGAACGTTGTGAGGGTAAACAACTGGCGGTATGGATGCGGCGGGACCAGAG
AAAAATCACTCAGGGTCAATGCCAGCGCTTCGTTAATACAGATGTAGGTGTTCCACAGGGTAGCCAGCAG
CATCCTGCGATGCAGATCCGGAACATAATGGTGCAGGGCGCTGACTTCCGCGTTTCCAGACTTTACGAAA
CACGGAAACCGAAGACCATTCATGTTGTTGCTCAGGTCGCAGACGTTTTGCAGCAGCAGTCGCTTCACGT
TCGCTCGCGTATCGGTGATTCATTCTGCTAACCAGTAAGGCAACCCCGCCAGCCTAGCCGGGTCCTCAAC
GACAGGAGCACGATCATGCGCACCCGTGGGGCCGCCATGCCGGCGATAATGGCCTGCTTCTCGCCGAAAC
GTTTGGTGGCGGGACCAGTGACGAAGGCTTGAGCGAGGGCGTGCAAGATTCCGAATACCGCAAGCGACAG
GCCGATCATCGTCGCGCTCCAGCGAAAGCGGTCCTCGCCGAAAATGACCCAGAGCGCTGCCGGCACCTGT
CCTACGAGTTGCATGATAAAGAAGACAGTCATAAGTGCGGCGACGATAGTCATGCCCCGCGCCCACCGGA
AGGAGCTGACTGGGTTGAAGGCTCTCAAGGGCATCGGTCGAGATCCCGGTGCCTAATGAGTGAGCTAACT
TACATTAATTGCGTTGCGCTCACTGCCCGCTTTCCAGTCGGGAAACCTGTCGTGCCAGCTGCATTAATGA
ATCGGCCAACGCGCGGGGAGAGGCGGTTTGCGTATTGGGCGCCAGGGTGGTTTTTCTTTTCACCAGTGAG
ACGGGCAACAGCTGATTGCCCTTCACCGCCTGGCCCTGAGAGAGTTGCAGCAAGCGGTCCACGCTGGTTT
GCCCCAGCAGGCGAAAATCCTGTTTGATGGTGGTTAACGGCGGGATATAACATGAGCTGTCTTCGGTATC
GTCGTATCCCACTACCGAGATATCCGCACCAACGCGCAGCCCGGACTCGGTAATGGCGCGCATTGCGCCC
AGCGCCATCTGATCGTTGGCAACCAGCATCGCAGTGGGAACGATGCCCTCATTCAGCATTTGCATGGTTT
GTTGAAAACCGGACATGGCACTCCAGTCGCCTTCCCGTTCCGCTATCGGCTGAATTTGATTGCGAGTGAG
ATATTTATGCCAGCCAGCCAGACGCAGACGCGCCGAGACAGAACTTAATGGGCCCGCTAACAGCGCGATT
TGCTGGTGACCCAATGCGACCAGATGCTCCACGCCCAGTCGCGTACCGTCTTCATGGGAGAAAATAATAC
TGTTGATGGGTGTCTGGTCAGAGACATCAAGAAATAACGCCGGAACATTAGTGCAGGCAGCTTCCACAGC
AATGGCATCCTGGTCATCCAGCGGATAGTTAATGATCAGCCCACTGACGCGTTGCGCGAGAAGATTGTGC
ACCGCCGCTTTACAGGCTTCGACGCCGCTTCGTTCTACCATCGACACCACCACGCTGGCACCCAGTTGAT
CGGCGCGAGATTTAATCGCCGCGACAATTTGCGACGGCGCGTGCAGGGCCAGACTGGAGGTGGCAACGCC
AATCAGCAACGACTGTTTGCCCGCCAGTTGTTGTGCCACGCGGTTGGGAATGTAATTCAGCTCCGCCATC
GCCGCTTCCACTTTTTCCCGCGTTTTCGCAGAAACGTGGCTGGCCTGGTTCACCACGCGGGAAACGGTCT
GATAAGAGACACCGGCATACTCTGCGACATCGTATAACGTTACTGGTTTCACATTCACCACCCTGAATTG
ACTCTCTTCCGGGCGCTATCATGCCATACCGCGAAAGGTTTTGCGCCATTCGATGGTGTCCGGGATCTCG
ACGCTCTCCCTTATGCGACTCCTGCATTAGGAAGCAGCCCAGTAGTAGGTTGAGGCCGTTGAGCACCGCC
GCCGCAAGGAATGGTGCATGCAAGGAGATGGCGCCCAACAGTCCCCCGGCCACGGGGCCTGCCACCATAC
CCACGCCGAAACAAGCGCTCATGAGCCCGAAGTGGCGAGCCCGATCTTCCCCATCGGTGATGTCGGCGAT
ATAGGCGCCAGCAACCGCACCTGTGGCGCCGGTGATGCCGGCCACGATGCGTCCGGCGTAGAGGAT
Features (pLannotate 1.2.2; 22 found; start..end, strand, type, name):
     23..41      +  promoter       T7 promoter: promoter for bacteriophage T7 RNA polymerase
     42..66      +  protein_bind   lac operator: The lac repressor binds to the lac operator to inhibit transcription in E. coli. This inhibition can be relieved by adding lactose or isopropyl-β-D-thiogalactopyranoside (IPTG). lac repressor encoded by lacI
     81..103     +  RBS            RBS: efficient ribosome binding site from bacteriophage T7 gene 10 (Olins and Rangwala, 1989)
    116..142     +  CDS            9xHis: 9xHis affinity tag
    158..182     +  protein_bind   attB1: mutant version of attB; recombination site for the Gateway® BP reaction BP Clonase™
    185..2707    +  CDS            NLP6: NLP6_ARATH - Experimental evidence at transcript level: Swiss-Prot protein existence level 2. Probable transcription factor. From Arabidopsis thaliana (Mouse-ear cress).
   2751..2775    -  protein_bind   attB2: mutant version of attB; recombination site for the Gateway® BP reaction BP Clonase™
   2785..2802    +  CDS            9xHis (fragment): 9xHis affinity tag
   2812..2861    +  CDS            SET1 (fragment): solubility-enhancement tag derived from T7 phage gene 10B
   2869..2916    +  terminator     T7 terminator: transcription terminator for bacteriophage T7 RNA polymerase
   2953..3381    +  rep_origin     f1 ori (sequence partly withheld): f1 bacteriophage origin of replication; arrow indicates direction of (+) strand synthesis
   3434..3491    +  promoter       AmpR promoter (fragment): bla
   3500..4315    -  CDS            KanR: aminoglycoside phosphotransferase; aph(3')-Ia; confers resistance to kanamycin in bacteria or G418 (Geneticin®) in eukaryotes
   4437..5025    +  rep_origin     ori: high-copy-number ColE1/pMB1/pBR322/pUC origin of replication
   5211..5350    -  misc_feature   bom: basis of mobility region from pBR322
   5452..5643    -  CDS            rop: Rop protein, which maintains plasmids at low copy number; rop
   5660..6040    +  CDS            YPB1_ECOLX: Protein predicted: Swiss-Prot protein existence level 4. From Escherichia coli.
   6112..6403    -  CDS            TcR (fragment): tetracycline efflux protein; tet; confers resistance to tetracycline
   6418..6439    -  protein_bind   CAP binding site: CAP binding activates transcription in the presence of cAMP. E. coli catabolite activator protein
   6452..7534    -  CDS            lacI: lac repressor; lacI; The lac repressor binds to the lac operator to inhibit transcription in E. coli. This inhibition can be relieved by adding lactose or isopropyl-β-D-thiogalactopyranoside (IPTG).
   7535..7612    -  promoter       lacI promoter: lacI
   7620..1       -  CDS            TcR (fragment) (across the origin): tetracycline efflux protein; tet; confers resistance to tetracycline
