[The description below was written by a language model from this plasmid's Addgene catalogue record and pLannotate feature annotations shown in this document.]
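Description:
pEPYCdKN0009 is a 7.9 kb bacterial expression plasmid built on the pH9GW backbone, a pET-style Gateway-compatible vector. Although the catalogue calls it a destination vector, the annotated sequence shows attB1 and attB2 sites flanking the insert. It is therefore the recombined expression clone, in which the Arabidopsis thaliana NLP6 coding sequence has already been placed by Gateway cloning. It replicates from a ColE1/pMB1-type origin and is listed as high copy, though the pBR322-derived bom and rop elements are also present. Selection is by kanamycin through an aph(3')-Ia gene. An f1 origin and non-functional tetracycline-resistance fragments are backbone remnants.

Expression is driven by a T7 promoter with an adjacent lac operator, followed by the T7 gene 10 ribosome binding site. A plasmid-borne lacI gene supplies the repressor, so transcription depends on T7 RNA polymerase and can be induced with IPTG. The open reading frame begins with an N-terminal 9xHis affinity tag, reads through attB1 into NLP6 (a probable transcription factor), and a T7 terminator lies downstream. The C-terminal HiBiT tag named in the catalogue is not called as a separate feature; it presumably sits in the short interval between the end of the NLP6 annotation and attB2. The His-tag and SET1 fragments annotated after attB2 look like leftover vector sequence, and the record does not show whether they are translated.

The construct produces His-tagged, HiBiT-labelled AtNLP6. HiBiT is the small peptide that complements a larger luciferase fragment. According to the associated publication title, this supports a split-luciferase method for assessing transcription factor–DNA interactions when tuning plant promoters.
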