Addgene plasmid #196150: pEPYCdKN0009
Purpose: Gateway destination vector for protein expression of 9xHis_AtNLP6_HiBit
Depositing lab: Nicola Patron. Depositing organization: Earlham Institute. Publication: Tuning Plant Promoters Using a Simple Split Luciferase Method to Assess Transcription Factor-DNA Interactions. Cai YM, Witham S, Patron NJ. ACS Synth Biol. 2023 Nov 17;12(11):3482-3486. doi: 10.1021/acssynbio.3c00094. Epub 2023 Oct 19. PubMed 37856867.
Backbone
  Vector backbone: pH9GW
  Vector type: Bacterial Expression
Growth in bacteria
  Bacterial resistance: Kanamycin, 50 μg/mL
  Growth temperature: 37°C
  Growth strain: DH5alpha
  Copy number: High Copy
Gene/Insert
  Gene/Insert name: 9xHis_AtNLP6_HiBit
  Species: A. thaliana (mustard weed)
  Cloning method: Gateway Cloning
Terms and licenses: Academic/Nonprofit Terms; Industry Terms: Not Available to Industry
Depositor comments: Please visit https://doi.org/10.1101/2023.02.13.528283 for bioRxiv preprint.
How to cite: pEPYCdKN0009 was a gift from Nicola Patron (Addgene plasmid # 196150 ; http://n2t.net/addgene:196150 ; RRID:Addgene_196150)
